Addgene plasmid #166145: pDEST17-His10-ccdB
Purpose: (Empty Backbone) Gateway destination vector for generation of N-terminal His10-tagged proteins in E. coli.
Depositing lab: Daniel Jarosz. Depositing organization: Stanford University. Publication: Identification of protein aggregates in the aging vertebrate brain with prion-like and phase-separation properties. Harel I, Chen YR, Ziv I, Singh PP, Heinzer D, Navarro Negredo P, Goshtchevsky U, Wang W, Astre G, Moses E, McKay A, Machado BE, Hebestreit K, Yin S, Sanchez Alvarado A, Jarosz DF, Brunet A. Cell Rep. 2024 Jun 25;43(6):112787. doi: 10.1016/j.celrep.2023.112787. Epub 2024 May 28. PubMed 38810650.
Backbone
  Vector backbone: pDEST17
  Vector type: Bacterial Expression
  Tag / fusion protein: His10 (N terminal on backbone)
Growth in bacteria
  Bacterial resistance: Chloramphenicol and Ampicillin, 25 & 100 μg/mL
  Growth temperature: 37°C
  Growth strain: ccdB Survival
  Copy number: High Copy
Gene/Insert
  Gene/Insert name: None
  Tag / fusion protein: His10 (N terminal on backbone)
Terms and licenses: Academic/Nonprofit Terms; Industry Terms: Not Available to Industry
Depositor comments: Please visit https://doi.org/10.1101/2022.02.26.482115 for bioRxiv preprint. Also see Chen and Harel et al. 2024 (https://doi.org/10.1016/j.devcel.2024.04.014)
How to cite: pDEST17-His10-ccdB was a gift from Daniel Jarosz (Addgene plasmid # 166145 ; http://n2t.net/addgene:166145 ; RRID:Addgene_166145)
