[The description below was written by a language model from this plasmid's Addgene catalogue record and pLannotate feature annotations shown in this document.]
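Description:
pDEST17-His10-ccdB is an empty Gateway destination vector built on the pDEST17 backbone for bacterial expression of proteins carrying an N-terminal His10 tag in E. coli. It replicates from a ColE1/pMB1-type origin and retains pBR322-derived elements: the bom mobility region, a rop gene, and two non-contiguous fragments of the tetracycline resistance gene interrupted by the expression cassette. The catalogue lists it as high copy, although the annotated rop gene is normally associated with lower copy number. Selection relies on ampicillin resistance (bla) on the backbone, plus chloramphenicol resistance carried within the Gateway cassette.

The expression unit consists of a T7 promoter followed by the phage T7 gene 10 ribosome binding site and a histidine tag. The automated annotation labels the tag as a shorter His stretch, while the catalogue describes it as His10. Downstream lies the attR1–attR2 Gateway cassette, which contains the chloramphenicol acetyltransferase gene with its promoter, a ccdA fragment and the ccdB toxin gene, and a T7 terminator closes the unit. A short fragment annotated as a T7 gene 10-derived sequence sits between attR2 and the terminator.

In an LR recombination with an entry clone, the attR-flanked cassette is exchanged for the gene of interest, placing it in frame behind the His tag. Because CcdB poisons DNA gyrase in ordinary strains, unrecombined vector is counter-selected, and the empty vector must be maintained in a ccdB-resistant strain. The resulting expression clones require a host that supplies T7 RNA polymerase and yield His-tagged proteins suited to metal-affinity purification. The associated publication concerns protein aggregates in the aging vertebrate brain.
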