Features (pLannotate 1.2.2; 21 found; start..end, strand, type, name):
    115..703     +  rep_origin     ori: high-copy-number ColE1/pMB1/pBR322/pUC origin of replication
    889..1028    -  misc_feature   bom: basis of mobility region from pBR322
   1130..1321    -  CDS            rop: Rop protein, which maintains plasmids at low copy number; rop
   1338..1718    +  CDS            YPB1_ECOLX: Protein predicted: Swiss-Prot protein existence level 4. From Escherichia coli.
   1960..2864    -  CDS            TcR (fragment): tetracycline efflux protein; tet; confers resistance to tetracycline
   2886..2904    +  promoter       T7 promoter: promoter for bacteriophage T7 RNA polymerase
   2936..2958    +  RBS            RBS: efficient ribosome binding site from bacteriophage T7 gene 10 (Olins and Rangwala, 1989)
   2978..2998    +  CDS            7xHis: 6xHis affinity tag
   3053..3177    +  protein_bind   attR1: mutant version of attR; recombination site for the Gateway® LR reaction LR Clonase™
   3202..3232    +  promoter       lac UV5 promoter: E. coli lac promoter with an "up" mutation
   3256..3285    +  promoter       cat promoter (fragment): promoter of the E. coli cat gene encoding chloramphenicol acetyltransferase
   3286..3945    +  CDS            CmR: chloramphenicol acetyltransferase; cat; confers resistance to chloramphenicol
   4124..4282    +  CDS            ccdA (fragment): CCDA_ECO57 - Also known as H, letA. Experimental evidence at protein level: Swiss-Prot protein existence level 1. Antitoxin component of a type II toxin-antitoxin (TA) system which inhibits the post-segregational killing (PSK) of plasmid-free cells, also referred to as a plasmid addiction system. Binds to and blocks the activity of CcdB; will also remove bound CcdB protein from the CcdB-GyrA complex by forming a CcdA-CcdB complex, a process termed rejuvenation. Functions as a transcriptional corepressor for the ccdAB operon, repression also requires CcdB (By similarity). From Escherichia coli
   4287..4589    +  CDS            ccdB: CCDB_ECOLI - Also known as G, letB, letD. Experimental evidence at protein level: Swiss-Prot protein existence level 1. Toxic component of a type II toxin-antitoxin (TA) system, functioning in plasmid maintainence. Responsible for the post- segregational killing (PSK) of plasmid-free cells, also referred to as a plasmid addiction system. Half-life of over 2 hours. Cell killing by CcdB is accompanied by filamentation, defects in chromosome and plasmid segregation, defects in cell division, formation of anucleate cells, decreased DNA synthesis and plasmid loss. Interferes with the activity of DN
   4633..4757    -  protein_bind   attR2: mutant version of attR; recombination site for the Gateway® LR reaction LR Clonase™
   4767..4816    +  CDS            SET1 (fragment): solubility-enhancement tag derived from T7 phage gene 10B
   4824..4871    +  terminator     T7 terminator: transcription terminator for bacteriophage T7 RNA polymerase
   4897..5189    -  CDS            TcR (fragment): tetracycline efflux protein; tet; confers resistance to tetracycline
   5237..5265    -  promoter       tet promoter: E. coli promoter for tetracycline efflux protein gene
   5378..5482    +  promoter       AmpR promoter: bla
   5483..6343    +  CDS            AmpR: β-lactamase; bla; confers resistance to ampicillin, carbenicillin, and related antibiotics
>Addgene plasmid #166145 | pDEST17-His10-ccdB | addgene full sequence | sequence record 328877 | Addgene NGS Result
ATTTAAAAGGATCTAGGTGAAGATCCTTTTTGATAATCTCATGACCAAAATCCCTTAACGTGAGTTTTCG
TTCCACTGAGCGTCAGACCCCGTAGAAAAGATCAAAGGATCTTCTTGAGATCCTTTTTTTCTGCGCGTAA
TCTGCTGCTTGCAAACAAAAAAACCACCGCTACCAGCGGTGGTTTGTTTGCCGGATCAAGAGCTACCAAC
TCTTTTTCCGAAGGTAACTGGCTTCAGCAGAGCGCAGATACCAAATACTGTCCTTCTAGTGTAGCCGTAG
TTAGGCCACCACTTCAAGAACTCTGTAGCACCGCCTACATACCTCGCTCTGCTAATCCTGTTACCAGTGG
CTGCTGCCAGTGGCGATAAGTCGTGTCTTACCGGGTTGGACTCAAGACGATAGTTACCGGATAAGGCGCA
GCGGTCGGGCTGAACGGGGGGTTCGTGCACACAGCCCAGCTTGGAGCGAACGACCTACACCGAACTGAGA
TACCTACAGCGTGAGCTATGAGAAAGCGCCACGCTTCCCGAAGGGAGAAAGGCGGACAGGTATCCGGTAA
GCGGCAGGGTCGGAACAGGAGAGCGCACGAGGGAGCTTCCAGGGGGAAACGCCTGGTATCTTTATAGTCC
TGTCGGGTTTCGCCACCTCTGACTTGAGCGTCGATTTTTGTGATGCTCGTCAGGGGGGCGGAGCCTATGG
AAAAACGCCAGCAACGCGGCCTTTTTACGGTTCCTGGCCTTTTGCTGGCCTTTTGCTCACATGTTCTTTC
CTGCGTTATCCCCTGATTCTGTGGATAACCGTATTACCGCCTTTGAGTGAGCTGATACCGCTCGCCGCAG
CCGAACGACCGAGCGCAGCGAGTCAGTGAGCGAGGAAGCGGAAGAGCGCCTGATGCGGTATTTTCTCCTT
ACGCATCTGTGCGGTATTTCACACCGCAATGGTGCACTCTCAGTACAATCTGCTCTGATGCCGCATAGTT
AAGCCAGTATACACTCCGCTATCGCTACGTGACTGGGTCATGGCTGCGCCCCGACACCCGCCAACACCCG
CTGACGCGCCCTGACGGGCTTGTCTGCTCCCGGCATCCGCTTACAGACAAGCTGTGACCGTCTCCGGGAG
CTGCATGTGTCAGAGGTTTTCACCGTCATCACCGAAACGCGCGAGGCAGCTGCGGTAAAGCTCATCAGCG
TGGTCGTGAAGCGATTCACAGATGTCTGCCTGTTCATCCGCGTCCAGCTCGTTGAGTTTCTCCAGAAGCG
TTAATGTCTGGCTTCTGATAAAGCGGGCCATGTTAAGGGCGGTTTTTTCCTGTTTGGTCACTGATGCCTC
CGTGTAAGGGGGATTTCTGTTCATGGGGGTAATGATACCGATGAAACGAGAGAGGATGCTCACGATACGG
GTTACTGATGATGAACATGCCCGGTTACTGGAACGTTGTGAGGGTAAACAACTGGCGGTATGGATGCGGC
GGGACCAGAGAAAAATCACTCAGGGTCAATGCCAGCGCTTCGTTAATACAGATGTAGGTGTTCCACAGGG
TAGCCAGCAGCATCCTGCGATGCAGATCCGGAACATAATGGTGCAGGGCGCTGACTTCCGCGTTTCCAGA
CTTTACGAAACACGGAAACCGAAGACCATTCATGTTGTTGCTCAGGTCGCAGACGTTTTGCAGCAGCAGT
CGCTTCACGTTCGCTCGCGTATCGGTGATTCATTCTGCTAACCAGTAAGGCAACCCCGCCAGCCTAGCCG
GGTCCTCAACGACAGGAGCACGATCATGCGCACCCGTGGCCAGGACCCAACGCTGCCCGAGATGCGCCGC
GTGCGGCTGCTGGAGATGGCGGACGCGATGGATATGTTCTGCCAAGGGTTGGTTTGCGCATTCACAGTTC
TCCGCAAGAATTGATTGGCTCCAATTCTTGGAGTGGTGAATCCGTTAGCGAGGTGCCGCCGGCTTCCATT
CAGGTCGAGGTGGCCCGGCTCCATGCACCGCGACGCAACGCGGGGAGGCAGACAAGGTATAGGGCGGCGC
CTACAATCCATGCCAACCCGTTCCATGTGCTCGCCGAGGCGGCATAAATCGCCGTGACGATCAGCGGTCC
AATGATCGAAGTTAGGCTGGTAAGAGCCGCGAGCGATCCTTGAAGCTGTCCCTGATGGTCGTCATCTACC
TGCCTGGACAGCATGGCCTGCAACGCGGGCATCCCGATGCCGCCGGAAGCGAGAAGAATCATAATGGGGA
AGGCCATCCAGCCTCGCGTCGCGAACGCCAGCAAGACGTAGCCCAGCGCGTCGGCCGCCATGCCGGCGAT
AATGGCCTGCTTCTCGCCGAAACGTTTGGTGGCGGGACCAGTGACGAAGGCTTGAGCGAGGGCGTGCAAG
ATTCCGAATACCGCAAGCGACAGGCCGATCATCGTCGCGCTCCAGCGAAAGCGGTCCTCGCCGAAAATGA
CCCAGAGCGCTGCCGGCACCTGTCCTACGAGTTGCATGATAAAGAAGACAGTCATAAGTGCGGCGACGAT
AGTCATGCCCCGCGCCCACCGGAAGGAGCTGACTGGGTTGAAGGCTCTCAAGGGCATCGGTCGATCGACG
CTCTCCCTTATGCGACTCCTGCATTAGGAAGCAGCCCAGTAGTAGGTTGAGGCCGTTGAGCACCGCCGCC
GCAAGGAATGGTGCATGCAAGGAGATGGCGCCCAACAGTCCCCCGGCCACGGGGCCTGCCACCATACCCA
CGCCGAAACAAGCGCTCATGAGCCCGAAGTGGCGAGCCCGATCTTCCCCATCGGTGATGTCGGCGATATA
GGCGCCAGCAACCGCACCTGTGGCGCCGGTGATGCCGGCCACGATGCGTCCGGCGTAGAGGATCGAGATC
TCGATCCCGCGAAATTAATACGACTCACTATAGGGAGACCACAACGGTTTCCCTCTAGAAATAATTTTGT
TTAACTTTAAGAAGGAGATATACATATGTCGTACTACCATCACCATCACCATCACCATCATCATCACAGC
AGCGGCCATATCGAAGGTCGTCATATGGCTAGCCTCGAATCAACAAGTTTGTACAAAAAAGCTGAACGAG
AAACGTAAAATGATATAAATATCAATATATTAAATTAGATTTTGCATAAAAAACAGACTACATAATACTG
TAAAACACAACATATCCAGTCACTATGGCGGCCGCATTAGGCACCCCAGGCTTTACACTTTATGCTTCCG
GCTCGTATAATGTGTGGATTTTGAGTTAGGATCCGTCGAGATTTTCAGGAGCTAAGGAAGCTAAAATGGA
GAAAAAAATCACTGGATATACCACCGTTGATATATCCCAATGGCATCGTAAAGAACATTTTGAGGCATTT
CAGTCAGTTGCTCAATGTACCTATAACCAGACCGTTCAGCTGGATATTACGGCCTTTTTAAAGACCGTAA
AGAAAAATAAGCACAAGTTTTATCCGGCCTTTATTCACATTCTTGCCCGCCTGATGAATGCTCATCCGGA
ATTCCGTATGGCAATGAAAGACGGTGAGCTGGTGATATGGGATAGTGTTCACCCTTGTTACACCGTTTTC
CATGAGCAAACTGAAACGTTTTCATCGCTCTGGAGTGAATACCACGACGATTTCCGGCAGTTTCTACACA
TATATTCGCAAGATGTGGCGTGTTACGGTGAAAACCTGGCCTATTTCCCTAAAGGGTTTATTGAGAATAT
GTTTTTCGTCTCAGCCAATCCCTGGGTGAGTTTCACCAGTTTTGATTTAAACGTGGCCAATATGGACAAC
TTCTTCGCCCCCGTTTTCACCATGGGCAAATATTATACGCAAGGCGACAAGGTGCTGATGCCGCTGGCGA
TTCAGGTTCATCATGCCGTTTGTGATGGCTTCCATGTCGGCAGAATGCTTAATGAATTACAACAGTACTG
CGATGAGTGGCAGGGCGGGGCGTAAAGATCTGGATCCGGCTTACTAAAAGCCAGATAACAGTATGCGTAT
TTGCGCGCTGATTTTTGCGGTATAAGAATATATACTGATATGTATACCCGAAGTATGTCAAAAAGAGGTA
TGCTATGAAGCAGCGTATTACAGTGACAGTTGACAGCGACAGCTATCAGTTGCTCAAGGCATATATGATG
TCAATATCTCCGGTCTGGTAAGCACAACCATGCAGAATGAAGCCCGTCGTCTGCGTGCCGAACGCTGGAA
AGCGGAAAATCAGGAAGGGATGGCTGAGGTCGCCCGGTTTATTGAAATGAACGGCTCTTTTGCTGACGAG
AACAGGGGCTGGTGAAATGCAGTTTAAGGTTTACACCTATAAAAGAGAGAGCCGTTATCGTCTGTTTGTG
GATGTACAGAGTGATATTATTGACACGCCCGGGCGACGGATGGTGATCCCCCTGGCCAGTGCACGTCTGC
TGTCAGATAAAGTCTCCCGTGAACTTTACCCGGTGGTGCATATCGGGGATGAAAGCTGGCGCATGATGAC
CACCGATATGGCCAGTGTGCCGGTCTCCGTTATCGGGGAAGAAGTGGCTGATCTCAGCCACCGCGAAAAT
GACATCAAAAACGCCATTAACCTGATGTTCTGGGGAATATAAATGTCAGGCTCCCTTATACACAGCCAGT
CTGCAGGTCGACCATAGTGACTGGATATGTTGTGTTTTACAGTATTATGTAGTCTGTTTTTTATGCAAAA
TCTAATTTAATATATTGATATTTATATCATTTTACGTTTCTCGTTCAGCTTTCTTGTACAAAGTGGTTGA
TTCGAGGCTGCTAACAAAGCCCGAAAGGAAGCTGAGTTGGCTGCTGCCACCGCTGAGCAATAACTAGCAT
AACCCCTTGGGGCCTCTAAACGGGTCTTGAGGGGTTTTTTGCTGAAAGGAGGAACTATATCCGGATATCC
ACAGGACGGGTGTGGTCGCCATGATCGCGTAGTCGATAGTGGCTCCAAGTAGCGAAGCGAGCAGGACTGG
GCGGCGGCCAAAGCGGTCGGACAGTGCTCCGAGAACGGGTGCGCATAGAAATTGCATCAACGCATATAGC
GCTAGCAGCACGCCATAGTGACTGGCGATGCTGTCGGAATGGACGATATCCCGCAAGAGGCCCGGCAGTA
CCGGCATAACCAAGCCTATGCCTACAGCATCCAGGGTGACGGTGCCGAGGATGACGATGAGCGCATTGTT
AGATTTCATACACGGTGCCTGACTGCGTTAGCAATTTAACTGTGATAAACTACCGCATTAAAGCTTATCG
ATGATAAGCTGTCAAACATGAGAATTCTTGAAGACGAAAGGGCCTCGTGATACGCCTATTTTTATAGGTT
AATGTCATGATAATAATGGTTTCTTAGACGTCAGGTGGCACTTTTCGGGGAAATGTGCGCGGAACCCCTA
TTTGTTTATTTTTCTAAATACATTCAAATATGTATCCGCTCATGAGACAATAACCCTGATAAATGCTTCA
ATAATATTGAAAAAGGAAGAGTATGAGTATTCAACATTTCCGTGTCGCCCTTATTCCCTTTTTTGCGGCA
TTTTGCCTTCCTGTTTTTGCTCACCCAGAAACGCTGGTGAAAGTAAAAGATGCTGAAGATCAGTTGGGTG
CACGAGTGGGTTACATCGAACTGGATCTCAACAGCGGTAAGATCCTTGAGAGTTTTCGCCCCGAAGAACG
TTTTCCAATGATGAGCACTTTTAAAGTTCTGCTATGTGGCGCGGTATTATCCCGTGTTGACGCCGGGCAA
GAGCAACTCGGTCGCCGCATACACTATTCTCAGAATGACTTGGTTGAGTACTCACCAGTCACAGAAAAGC
ATCTTACGGATGGCATGACAGTAAGAGAATTATGCAGTGCTGCCATAACCATGAGTGATAACACTGCGGC
CAACTTACTTCTGACAACGATCGGAGGACCGAAGGAGCTAACCGCTTTTTTGCACAACATGGGGGATCAT
GTAACTCGCCTTGATCGTTGGGAACCGGAGCTGAATGAAGCCATACCAAACGACGAGCGTGACACCACGA
TGCCTGCAGCAATGGCAACAACGTTGCGCAAACTATTAACTGGCGAACTACTTACTCTAGCTTCCCGGCA
ACAATTAATAGACTGGATGGAGGCGGATAAAGTTGCAGGACCACTTCTGCGCTCGGCCCTTCCGGCTGGC
TGGTTTATTGCTGATAAATCTGGAGCCGGTGAGCGTGGGTCTCGCGGTATCATTGCAGCACTGGGGCCAG
ATGGTAAGCCCTCCCGTATCGTAGTTATCTACACGACGGGGAGTCAGGCAACTATGGATGAACGAAATAG
ACAGATCGCTGAGATAGGTGCCTCACTGATTAAGCATTGGTAACTGTCAGACCAAGTTTACTCATATATA
CTTTAGATTGATTTAAAACTTCATTTTTA
